Addgene plasmid #79656: pEMS2048
Purpose: ssAAV genome with Ple259 (PAX6 MiniPromoter) driving an emerald GFP (EmGFP) reporter. Contains WPRE
Depositing lab: Elizabeth Simpson. Depositing organization: University of British Columbia. Publication: PAX6 MiniPromoters drive restricted expression from rAAV in the adult mouse retina. Hickmott JW, Chen CY, Arenillas DJ, Korecki AJ, Lam SL, Molday LL, Bonaguro RJ, Zhou M, Chou AY, Mathelier A, Boye SL, Hauswirth WW, Molday RS, Wasserman WW, Simpson EM. Mol Ther Methods Clin Dev. 2016 Aug 10;3:16051. doi: 10.1038/mtm.2016.51. eCollection 2016. PubMed 27556059.
Backbone
  Vector backbone: ssAAV2
  Backbone size w/o insert (bp): 4972
  Total vector size (bp): 7059
  Vector type: AAV
Growth in bacteria
  Bacterial resistance: Ampicillin, 100 μg/mL
  Growth temperature: 30°C
  Growth strain: NEB Stable
  Copy number: Low Copy
Gene/Insert
  Gene/Insert name: ssAAV Ple259-EmGFP WPRE (alt name: Ple259 (PAX6 MiniPromoter))
  Species: H. sapiens (human)
  Insert size (bp): 2101
  Promoter: PAX6 MiniPromoter
  Cloning method: Restriction Enzyme; 5′ cloning site See map (unknown if destroyed); 3′ cloning site See map (unknown if destroyed)
  Sequencing primers: 5′ M13pUC-rev; 3′ EBV-rev
Terms and licenses: Academic/Nonprofit Terms; Industry Terms: Not Available to Industry
Depositor comments: Please see the annotated GenBank file and the additional image file for the specific location of the minipromoter in this plasmid.
How to cite: pEMS2048 was a gift from Elizabeth Simpson (Addgene plasmid # 79656 ; http://n2t.net/addgene:79656 ; RRID:Addgene_79656)
