[The description below was written by a language model from this plasmid's Addgene catalogue record and pLannotate feature annotations shown in this document.]
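Description:
pEMS2048 is a single-stranded AAV (ssAAV2) genome plasmid of 7,059 bp, built to package a reporter cassette in which a human PAX6-derived MiniPromoter, Ple259, drives emerald GFP. The recombinant genome is bounded by two AAV2 inverted terminal repeats, one of which spans the plasmid's numbering origin. These ITRs supply the cis signals needed for replication and encapsidation when rep, cap and helper functions are provided in trans. The plasmid backbone outside the ITRs carries a ColE1/pUC-type origin, an f1 origin, and a β-lactamase gene with its own promoter for ampicillin selection, along with remnants of the lac region (lacZα and lacI fragments, CAP site, lac promoter and operator). The origin is annotated as a high-copy type, but the catalogue lists the plasmid as low copy and specifies a recombination-deficient "stable" host strain, which is a common precaution for ITR-containing plasmids.

The automated feature table does not annotate the MiniPromoter itself. By position, it presumably lies in the unannotated stretch of roughly 2 kb between the upstream ITR and the chimeric intron, consistent with the stated 2,101 bp insert. The depositor points to the annotated sequence file for its exact location. Downstream of this region are a chimeric β-globin/immunoglobulin heavy-chain intron, which promotes splicing and efficient expression, the mammalian codon-optimized EmGFP coding sequence, a WPRE to enhance transcript stability and expression, and an SV40 polyadenylation signal next to a residual large T antigen fragment. The associated publication indicates the construct's use: producing rAAV to test whether compact PAX6 regulatory elements confer restricted, cell-type-specific expression in the adult mouse retina, with EmGFP fluorescence as the readout.
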