Features (pLannotate 1.2.2; 16 found; start..end, strand, type, name):
   2336..2468    +  intron         chimeric intron: chimera between introns from human β-globin and immunoglobulin heavy chain genes
   2495..3214    +  CDS            EmGFP: Emerald GFP mammalian codon-optimized
   3229..3815    +  misc_feature   WPRE: woodchuck hepatitis virus posttranscriptional regulatory element
   3830..3951    -  polyA_signal   SV40 poly(A) signal: SV40 polyadenylation signal
   3974..4042    -  CDS            large T antigen (fragment): large T antigen from SV40 (simian virus 40)
   4120..4250    +  repeat_region  AAV2 ITR (fragment): inverted terminal repeat of adeno-associated virus serotype 2 inverted
   4264..4421    +  CDS            lacZα (fragment): LacZα fragment of β-galactosidase; lacZ fragment
   4426..4854    +  rep_origin     f1 ori (sequence partly withheld): f1 bacteriophage origin of replication; arrow indicates direction of (+) strand synthesis
   4907..5011    +  promoter       AmpR promoter: bla
   5012..5872    +  CDS            AmpR: β-lactamase; bla; confers resistance to ampicillin, carbenicillin, and related antibiotics
   6043..6631    +  rep_origin     ori: high-copy-number ColE1/pMB1/pBR322/pUC origin of replication
   6814..6906    +  CDS            lacI (fragment): lac repressor; lacI; The lac repressor binds to the lac operator to inhibit transcription in E. coli. This inhibition can be relieved by adding lactose or isopropyl-β-D-thiogalactopyranoside (IPTG).
   6919..6940    +  protein_bind   CAP binding site: CAP binding activates transcription in the presence of cAMP. E. coli catabolite activator protein
   6955..6985    +  promoter       lac promoter: promoter for the E. coli lac operon
   6993..7009    +  protein_bind   lac operator: The lac repressor binds to the lac operator to inhibit transcription in E. coli. This inhibition can be relieved by adding lactose or isopropyl-β-D-thiogalactopyranoside (IPTG). lac repressor encoded by lacI
   7059..130     -  repeat_region  AAV2 ITR (fragment) (across the origin): inverted terminal repeat of adeno-associated virus serotype 2 inverted
>Addgene plasmid #79656 | pEMS2048 | depositor full sequence | sequence record 156986 | pEMS2048 sequence 7059 bps
CTGCGCGCTCGCTCGCTCACTGAGGCCGCCCGGGCAAAGCCCGGGCGTCGGGCGACCTTTGGTCGCCCGG
CCTCAGTGAGCGAGCGAGCGCGCAGAGAGGGAGTGGCCAACTCCATCACTAGGGGTTCCTTGTAGTTAAT
GATTAACCCGCCATGCTACTTATCTACGTAGCCATGCTCTAGGAAGATCGGAATTCCCTAGGCCGGCCAC
GCGTGGGTGCCGGGACTGAGAGACAGGAAGGAAGCATTGGAGAGCCAACCTAGATAAGGGTAACTAGTAA
CCCTCTGCTGTGGCCAGTATTTACCCAATGCTGAGAAAAAGTCCTCATTTTCGGTTTATTTTTATGGATT
TAAGCTGTCTACCAAGTAGTTAAAAAGTAGACCAGGAATGGCCTTGTAGAGTAAAATGTGCTTCTTGAAA
TTCTTTGCTTGCAGGCAGGCAGATCAATAATCACCATAGGTAAAACAGAAAAAATAATGCATTTAAAAAA
AAACAGAGAGAAATGATGCTGTGACTGTTTTGTTATTTTACCTCTTTTTGGGGGGCAGACCTCTTGAATG
GGCTCTTTATTGTAACTCTCTCTTCCCAATTGAGCTCCCCACGGTGCCGTTGTATCTTTTTACAGCCCCT
AACAACTCACACCAGTAACACAATTACCTCCAGATATTTACAACAAGAAATTACTTTTCTATTTTCTCCA
CTCACCCAAAAGACTTTTTTTTTTTTTCCTTTGGGAAAGGTAGGGAGGTGTTCGTACGGGAGCAGCCTCG
GGGACCCCTGCACTGGGTCAGGGCTTATGAAGCTAGAAGCGTCCCTCTGTTCCCTTTGTGAGTTGGTGGG
TTGTTGGTACATTTGGTTGGAAGCTGTGTTGCTGGTTAGGGAGACTCGGTTTTGCTCCTTGGGTTCGAGG
AAAGCTGGAGAATAGAAGCCATTGTTTGCCGTCTGTCGGCTTTGTCGACCACGCTCACCCCCTCCTGTTC
GTACTTTTTAAAGCAGTGAGGCGAGGTAGACAGGGTGTGTCACAGTACAGTTAAAGGGGTGAAGATCTAA
ACGCCAAAAGAGAAGTTAATCACAATAAGTGAGGTTTGGGATAAAAAGTTGGGCTTGCCCCTTTCAAAGT
CCCAGAAAGCTGGGAGGTAGATGGAGAGGGGGCCATTGGGAAGTTTTTTTGGTGTAGGGAGAGGAGTAGA
AGATAAAGGGTAAGCAGAGTGTTCCTGCGTTCTAGACAGAAAAGCCCCTTCTGACCATGCATTAGTAGTA
CTACTCCATTATTCCTGTTAGAACAAGTTAAAAGTAAGGGTTGAGCCCAAAGGCCCCAGGAGGGGGGTCA
TGTGCGCCCCAGTCACTCAGGCTCCCCTCGCTTCTCCGGTTCGAGTTATGCCATCAAGCTAATATATTGT
GACTGCTCTTCTCTCCTGTGACAAAGGCTTGCAGCTGCCTCCAAATCAATAGATGTCAAAGAAATATGAA
AACAATCATGACACAAAACTTAAATCCTGGCTGGAGCCTACATAATCAGAAATGTGCTACTGTTCTTCAA
GCCACCGATTAATTTATCCCAAACTTTAGTCAAATTTTTATTCCGGTACCTTTTTCCCAGCAGATCCTGC
TACGTCTGTCGGGTTTGTAATGTAATTTGTAATTACTGCCCTTCATGTGGTCCGGTGCCTTGAACCATCT
TTAATTAAAAGCATAATTAAGGGAAGATCTAAAGAAAGACAATTACCAGATGGTCTTTTTTTTAGAGGCG
GTAGTTGCGCAGAGAGGGGCTCGGGGTCTGTCCCCGGGACCCCACGCCTTGGGAGGGGGCGGCGGGCCCG
AACGGCGCCTGCGCACTGAGGAGGCCTCTTGGGGATCGGAGGAGGGGACAGGGTGATTACCCAGAGAGGT
AGCTGGCCAGCCTAAGGGCAGAGATCTTGGGGCCCTAGTGCCCGAAGGTGCGGAGGAGCGCACTCGGCAA
GACTAGTTTCCTGGGGATCGACTCTACGCCATACAGGACGGCGGCCCAGGCTGGACCGGGCCGGGCTAGA
GCAGTCACAGGCCGGGCCAAGGAAGGCCAAAGCAGGGGTTGGAGCCGGCCGGACCCTGGGTGGGGAGAAG
CAGGCTCCCGCCCGGCCGGAAAACTAGTCGGCGCAGAGCTGTGCCCAACTCTAGCCGCCATGACGTCACG
CGGGCCGGGCAGCCAATGAGGACGGCGCTGGCGTGGATATTAAGGAAAGTTAGCGCCTGCCTGAGCACCC
TCTTTTCTTATCATTGACATTTAAACTCTGGGGCAGGTCCTCGCGTAGAACGCGGCTGTCAGGCGCGCCG
AAGTTGGTCGTGAGGCACTGGGCAGGTAAGTATCAAGGTTACAAGACAGGTTTAAGGAGACCAATAGAAA
CTGGGCTTGTCGAGACAGAGAAGACTCTTGCGTTTCTGATAGGCACCTATTGGTCTTACTGACATCCACT
TTGCCTTTCTCTCCACAGGTGTCCACTCCCAGGCGGCCGCCACCATGGTGAGCAAGGGCGAGGAGCTGTT
CACCGGGGTGGTGCCCATCCTGGTCGAGCTGGACGGCGACGTAAACGGCCACAAGTTCAGCGTGTCCGGC
GAGGGCGAGGGCGATGCCACCTACGGCAAGCTGACCCTGAAGTTCATCTGCACCACCGGCAAGCTGCCCG
TGCCCTGGCCCACCCTCGTGACCACCTTCACCTACGGCGTGCAGTGCTTCGCCCGCTACCCCGACCACAT
GAAGCAGCACGACTTCTTCAAGTCCGCCATGCCCGAAGGCTACGTCCAGGAGCGCACCATCTTCTTCAAG
GACGACGGCAACTACAAGACCCGCGCCGAGGTGAAGTTCGAGGGCGACACCCTGGTGAACCGCATCGAGC
TGAAGGGCATCGACTTCAAGGAGGACGGCAACATCCTGGGGCACAAGCTGGAGTACAACTACAACAGCCA
CAAGGTCTATATCACCGCCGACAAGCAGAAGAACGGCATCAAGGTGAACTTCAAGACCCGCCACAACATC
GAGGACGGCAGCGTGCAGCTCGCCGACCACTACCAGCAGAACACCCCCATCGGCGACGGCCCCGTGCTGC
TGCCCGACAACCACTACCTGAGCACCCAGTCCGCCCTGAGCAAAGACCCCAACGAGAAGCGCGATCACAT
GGTCCTGCTGGAGTTCGTGACCGCCGCCGGGATCACTCTCGGCATGGACGAGCTGTACAAGTAAGCGGCC
GCGATCGCTCAACCTCTGGATTACAAAATTTGTGAAAGATTGACTGGTATTCTTAACTATGTTGCTCCTT
TTACGCTATGTGGATACGCTGCTTTAATGCCTTTGTATCATGCTATTGCTTCCCGTATGGCTTTCATTTT
CTCCTCCTTGTATAAATCCTGGTTGCTGTCTCTTTATGAGGAGTTGTGGCCCGTTGTCAGGCAACGTGGC
GTGGTGTGCACTGTGTTTGCTGACGCAACCCCCACTGGTTGGGGCATTGCCACCACCTGTCAGCTCCTTT
CCGGGACTTTCGCTTTCCCCCTCCCTATTGCCACGGCGGAACTCATCGCCGCCTGCCTTGCCCGCTGCTG
GACAGGGGCTCGGCTGTTGGGCACTGACAATTCCGTGGTGTTGTCGGGGAAATCATCGTCCTTTCCTTGG
CTGCTCGCCTGTGTTGCCACCTGGATTCTGCGCGGGACGTCCTTCTGCTACGTCCCTTCGGCCCTCAATC
CAGCGGACCTTCCTTCCCGCGGCCTGCTGCCGGCTCTGCGGCCTCTTCCGCGTCTTCGCCTTCGCCCTCA
GACGAGTCGGATCTCCCTTTGGGCCGCCTCCCCGCGATCGCAGACATGATAAGATACATTGATGAGTTTG
GACAAACCACAACTAGAATGCAGTGAAAAAAATGCTTTATTTGTGAAATTTGTGATGCTATTGCTTTATT
TGTAACCATTATAAGCTGCAATAAACAAGTTAACAACAACAATTGCATTCATTTTATGTTTCAGGTTCAG
GGGGAGATGTGGGAGGTTTTTTAAAGCAAGTAAAACCTCTACAAATGTGGTAGTCGAAATTCCCGATAAG
GATCTTCCTAGAGCATGGCTACGTAGATAAGTAGCATGGCGGGTTAATCATTAACTACAAGGAACCCCTA
GTGATGGAGTTGGCCACTCCCTCTCTGCGCGCTCGCTCGCTCACTGAGGCCGGGCGACCAAAGGTCGCCC
GACGCCCGGGCTTTGCCCGGGCGGCCTCAGTGAGCGAGCGAGCGCGCAGCCTTAATTAACCTAATTCACT
GGCCGTCGTTTTACAACGTCGTGACTGGGAAAACCCTGGCGTTACCCAACTTAATCGCCTTGCAGCACAT
CCCCCTTTCGCCAGCTGGCGTAATAGCGAAGAGGCCCGCACCGATCGCCCTTCCCAACAGTTGCGCAGCC
TGAATGGCGAATGGG
[124 nt withheld, positions 4426-4549]
C
[91 nt withheld, positions 4551-4641]
A
[49 nt withheld, positions 4643-4691]
CCTTTGACGTTGGAGTCCACGTTCTTT
[37 nt withheld, positions 4719-4755]
ACCCTATCTCGGTCTATTCTTTTGATTTATAAGGGATTTTGCCGATTTCGGCCTATTGGTTAAAAAATGA
GCTGATTTAACAAAAATTTAACGCGAATTTTAACAAAATATTAACGCTTACAATTTAGGTGGCACTTTTC
GGGGAAATGTGCGCGGAACCCCTATTTGTTTATTTTTCTAAATACATTCAAATATGTATCCGCTCATGAG
ACAATAACCCTGATAAATGCTTCAATAATATTGAAAAAGGAAGAGTATGAGTATTCAACATTTCCGTGTC
GCCCTTATTCCCTTTTTTGCGGCATTTTGCCTTCCTGTTTTTGCTCACCCAGAAACGCTGGTGAAAGTAA
AAGATGCTGAAGATCAGTTGGGTGCACGAGTGGGTTACATCGAACTGGATCTCAACAGCGGTAAGATCCT
TGAGAGTTTTCGCCCCGAAGAACGTTTTCCAATGATGAGCACTTTTAAAGTTCTGCTATGTGGCGCGGTA
TTATCCCGTATTGACGCCGGGCAAGAGCAACTCGGTCGCCGCATACACTATTCTCAGAATGACTTGGTTG
AGTACTCACCAGTCACAGAAAAGCATCTTACGGATGGCATGACAGTAAGAGAATTATGCAGTGCTGCCAT
AACCATGAGTGATAACACTGCGGCCAACTTACTTCTGACAACGATCGGAGGACCGAAGGAGCTAACCGCT
TTTTTGCACAACATGGGGGATCATGTAACTCGCCTTGATCGTTGGGAACCGGAGCTGAATGAAGCCATAC
CAAACGACGAGCGTGACACCACGATGCCTGTAGCAATGGCAACAACGTTGCGCAAACTATTAACTGGCGA
ACTACTTACTCTAGCTTCCCGGCAACAATTAATAGACTGGATGGAGGCGGATAAAGTTGCAGGACCACTT
CTGCGCTCGGCCCTTCCGGCTGGCTGGTTTATTGCTGATAAATCTGGAGCCGGTGAGCGTGGGTCTCGCG
GTATCATTGCAGCACTGGGGCCAGATGGTAAGCCCTCCCGTATCGTAGTTATCTACACGACGGGGAGTCA
GGCAACTATGGATGAACGAAATAGACAGATCGCTGAGATAGGTGCCTCACTGATTAAGCATTGGTAACTG
TCAGACCAAGTTTACTCATATATACTTTAGATTGATTTAAAACTTCATTTTTAATTTAAAAGGATCTAGG
TGAAGATCCTTTTTGATAATCTCATGACCAAAATCCCTTAACGTGAGTTTTCGTTCCACTGAGCGTCAGA
CCCCGTAGAAAAGATCAAAGGATCTTCTTGAGATCCTTTTTTTCTGCGCGTAATCTGCTGCTTGCAAACA
AAAAAACCACCGCTACCAGCGGTGGTTTGTTTGCCGGATCAAGAGCTACCAACTCTTTTTCCGAAGGTAA
CTGGCTTCAGCAGAGCGCAGATACCAAATACTGTTCTTCTAGTGTAGCCGTAGTTAGGCCACCACTTCAA
GAACTCTGTAGCACCGCCTACATACCTCGCTCTGCTAATCCTGTTACCAGTGGCTGCTGCCAGTGGCGAT
AAGTCGTGTCTTACCGGGTTGGACTCAAGACGATAGTTACCGGATAAGGCGCAGCGGTCGGGCTGAACGG
GGGGTTCGTGCACACAGCCCAGCTTGGAGCGAACGACCTACACCGAACTGAGATACCTACAGCGTGAGCT
ATGAGAAAGCGCCACGCTTCCCGAAGGGAGAAAGGCGGACAGGTATCCGGTAAGCGGCAGGGTCGGAACA
GGAGAGCGCACGAGGGAGCTTCCAGGGGGAAACGCCTGGTATCTTTATAGTCCTGTCGGGTTTCGCCACC
TCTGACTTGAGCGTCGATTTTTGTGATGCTCGTCAGGGGGGCGGAGCCTATGGAAAAACGCCAGCAACGC
GGCCTTTTTACGGTTCCTGGCCTTTTGCTGGCCTTTTGCTCACATGTTCTTTCCTGCGTTATCCCCTGAT
TCTGTGGATAACCGTATTACCGCCTTTGAGTGAGCTGATACCGCTCGCCGCAGCCGAACGACCGAGCGCA
GCGAGTCAGTGAGCGAGGAAGCGGAAGAGCGCCCAATACGCAAACCGCCTCTCCCCGCGCGTTGGCCGAT
TCATTAATGCAGCTGGCACGACAGGTTTCCCGACTGGAAAGCGGGCAGTGAGCGCAACGCAATTAATGTG
AGTTAGCTCACTCATTAGGCACCCCAGGCTTTACACTTTATGCTTCCGGCTCGTATGTTGTGTGGAATTG
TGAGCGGATAACAATTTCACACAGGAAACAGCTATGACCATGATTACGCCAGATTTAATTAAGG
