>Addgene plasmid #79656 | pEMS2048 | addgene partial sequence | sequence record 159179 | EGFP-N 5'-CGTCGCCGTCCAGCTCGACCAG-3'
CCCTTGCTCACCATGGTGGCGGCCGCCTGGGAGTGGACACCTGTGGAGAGAAAGGCAAAGTGGATGTCAG
TAAGACCAATAGGTGCCTATCAGAAACGCAAGAGTCTTCTCTGTCTCGACAAGCCCAGTTTCTATTGGTC
TCCTTAAACCTGTCTTGTAACCTTGATACTTACCTGCCCAGTGCCTCACGACCAACTTCGGCGCGCCTGA
CAGCCGCGTTCTACGCGAGGACCTGCCCCAGAGTTTAAATGTCAATGATAAGAAAAGAGGGTGCTCAGGC
AGGCGCTAACTTTCCTTAATATCCACGCCAGCGCCGTCCTCATTGGCTGCCCGGCCCGCGTGACGTCATG
GCGGCTAGAGTTGGGCACAGCTCTGCGCCGACTAGTTTTCCGGCCGGGCGGGAGCCTGCTTCTCCCCACC
CAGGGTCCGGCCGGCTCCAACCCCTGCTTTGGCCTTCCTTGGCCCGGCCTGTGACTGCTCTAGCCCGGCC
CGGTCCAGCCTGGGCCGCCGTCCTGTATGGCGTAGAGTCGATCCCCAGGAAACTAGTCTTGCCGAGTGCG
CTCCTCCGCACCTTCGGGCACTAGGGCCCCAAGATCTCTGCCCTTAGGCTGGCCAGCTACCTCTCTGGGT
AATCACCCTGTCCCCTCCTCCGATCCCCAAGAGGCCTCCTCAGTGCGCAGGCGCCGTTCGGGCCCGCCGC
CCCCTCCCAAGGCGTGGGGTCCCGGGGACAGACCCCGAGCCCCTCTCTGCGCAACTACCGCCTCTAAAAA
AAAGACCATCTGGTAATTGTCTTTCTTTAGATCTTCCCTTAATTATGCTTTTAATTAAAGATGGTTCAAG
GCACCGGACCACATGAAGGGCAGTAATTACAAATTACATTACAAAC
